>Addgene plasmid #171360 | pFTK088 | addgene full sequence | sequence record 351789 | Addgene NGS Result
GTGGCTCTTCAGTGGACGAAAGGGCCTCGTGATACGCCTATTTTTATAGGTTAATGTCATGATAATAATG
GTTTCTTAGACGTCAGGTGGCACTTTTCGGGGAAATGTGCGCGGAACCCCTATTTGTTTATTTTTCTAAA
TACATTCAAATATGTATCCGCTCATGAGACAATAACCCTGATAAATGCTTCAATAATATTGAAAAAGGAA
GAGTATGCGCTCACGCAACTGGTCCAGAACCTTGACCGAACGCAGCGGTGGTAACGGCGCAGTGGCGGTT
TTCATGGCTTGTTATGACTGTTTTTTTTTGGGGTACAGTCTATGCCTCGGGCATCCAAGCAGCAAGCGCG
TTACGCCGTGGGTCGATGTTTGATGTTATGGAGCAGCAACGATGTTACGCAGCAGGGCAGTCGCCCTAAA
ACAAAGTTAAACATCATGAGGGAAGCGGTGATCGCCGAAGTATCGACTCAACTATCAGAGGTAGTTGGCG
TCATCGAGCGCCATCTCGAACCGACGTTGCTGGCCGTACATTTGTACGGCTCCGCAGTGGATGGCGGCCT
GAAGCCACACAGCGATATTGATTTGCTGGTTACGGTGACCGTAAGGCTTGATGAAACAACGCGGCGAGCT
TTGATCAACGACCTTTTGGAAACTTCGGCTTCCCCTGGAGAGAGCGAGATTCTCCGCGCTGTAGAAGTCA
CCATTGTTGTGCACGACGACATCATTCCGTGGCGTTATCCAGCTAAGCGCGAACTGCAATTTGGAGAATG
GCAGCGCAATGACATTCTTGCAGGTATCTTCGAGCCAGCCACGATCGACATTGATCTGGCTATCTTGCTG
ACAAAAGCAAGAGAACATAGCGTTGCCTTGGTAGGTCCAGCGGCGGAGGAACTCTTTGATCCGGTTCCTG
AACAGGATCTATTTGAGGCGCTAAATGAAACCTTAACGCTATGGAACTCGCCGCCCGACTGGGCTGGCGA
TGAGCGAAATGTAGTGCTTACGTTGTCCCGCATTTGGTACAGCGCAGTAACCGGCAAAATCGCGCCGAAG
GATGTCGCTGCCGACTGGGCAATGGAGCGCCTGCCGGCCCAGTATCAGCCCGTCATACTTGAAGCTAGAC
AGGCTTATCTTGGACAAGAAGAAGATCGCTTGGCCTCGCGCGCAGATCAGTTGGAAGAATTTGTCCATTA
CGTAAAAGGCGAGATCACCAAGGTAGTCGGCAAATAACTGTCAGACCAAGTTTACTCATATATACTTTAG
ATTGATTTAAAACTTCATTTTTAATTTAAAAGGATCTAGGTGAAGATCCTTTTTGATAATCTCATGACCA
AAATCCCTTAACGTGAGTTTTCGTTCCACTGAGCGTCAGACCCCGTAGAAAAGATCAAAGGATCTTCTTG
AGATCCTTTTTTTCTGCGCGTAATCTGCTGCTTGCAAACAAAAAAACCACCGCTACCAGCGGTGGTTTGT
TTGCCGGATCAAGAGCTACCAACTCTTTTTCCGAAGGTAACTGGCTTCAGCAGAGCGCAGATACCAAATA
CTGTTCTTCTAGTGTAGCCGTAGTTAGGCCACCACTTCAAGAACTCTGTAGCACCGCCTACATACCTCGC
TCTGCTAATCCTGTTACCAGTGGCTGCTGCCAGTGGCGATAAGTCGTGTCTTACCGGGTTGGACTCAAGA
CGATAGTTACCGGATAAGGCGCAGCGGTCGGGCTGAACGGGGGGTTCGTGCACACAGCCCAGCTTGGAGC
GAACGACCTACACCGAACTGAGATACCTACAGCGTGAGCTATGAGAAAGCGCCACGCTTCCCGAAGGGAG
AAAGGCGGACAGGTATCCGGTAAGCGGCAGGGTCGGAACAGGAGAGCGCACGAGGGAGCTTCCAGGGGGA
AACGCCTGGTATCTTTATAGTCCTGTCGGGTTTCGCCACCTCTGACTTGAGCGTCGATTTTTGTGATGCT
CGTCAGGGGGGCGGAGCCTATGGAAAAACGCCAGCAACGCGGCCTTTTTACGGTTCCTGGCCTTTTGCTG
GCCTTTTGCTCACATGTTCTTTCCTGCGTTATCCCCTGATTCTGTGGATAACCGTATTACCGCCTTTGAG
TGAGCTGATACCGCTCGCCGCAGCCGAACGACCGAGCGCAGCGAGTCAGTGAGCGAGGAAGCGGAAGAGC
GCCCAATACGCAAACCGCCTCTCCCCGCGCGTTGGCCGATTCATTAATCACTCTGTGGTCTCAGGAGCAG
TATGCTTGATGTTATCCAAAGTGTGAGAGAGGAAGGTCCAAACATACACGATTGGGAGAGGGCCTAGGTA
TAAGAGTTTTTGAGTAGAACGCATGTGAGCCCAGCCATCTCGAGGAGATTAAACACGGGCCGGCATTTGA
TGGCTATGTTAGTACCCCAATGGAAAGCCTGAGAGTCCAGTGGTCGCAGATAACTCCCTAAATTCCCTGA
GCTAACTCTAAGTCGACCATGCCGTTTATGGTTAGCGCCTCCCAAAAAGGAATGGCCGACTTAGAGTTAC
CTCTTGACCGACTTTTTCTTTCCTCCCCCTTACATTTCGTTACCACAACACATTCCTATATCCAAACTCC
AGGTACATAACTAGTCGAAATCTCTTTTAAATCTAGTCAAGAACTAGATACTTAACCTTCATACTGCTTA
GAGATAGCCTTTGAAGCTCTTATTTCGCTCTTTGTCTCACTCTCACCTTCCTCCTCCTCCTCCAATCCTT
TTTGCTCGGGACTAGTCCAAGACTAGTCAACGATTAGTATGCCGAGCATTCGCGATAACGATCTCCGAAA
GTCCCCAGAGTACTGTCACTATCTCGAGGCAGTTAAGGACGGGGAGCTTACGCTGCCGGATTTCAAGATA
GTAAGCCGACCCGACTAGCTTTAAGCCTAGTTACTGACTAGTCCACAGGACGACAATGGCGTGCCTGATA
TCCATCCATATGAAGTCTACTGCCGAGTGAAGGGATGCCTCAAGCGTACAGTGAGTCTACTGCTATACTA
GTTTCTGACTAGTTATTAACTAGTTGACAGGTTCCCTCTGCCAACAGAAACATATTGGTCAAGCACTTGA
AGGACAAGAACTCCCACGGCATGGAGTTTACATTGCACAATGGACCTCCCACTATGAAGGAACTGATGGA
GGCCAAAGGCAAGTCCTATCTAGATTACTTGGTGACTAGTCCCTGACTAGTCAAGTAGCATGGTATGAAG
GCTTGTTTGAAGGCACTGTTCTCCCAACCCCGACTCCTACCAAGAAGCGCAAGCGAGCTGCGTAAGTTTC
TGTGAGTCTAACTAGTGTATTAGCTAATATATAGCAGCACCAAGTCCAAGGACCACAATACTAAGGGTGT
CGAGAATTCGTGAGTTTCTTCTCCCATTTCAACTAGTCCTTGACTAGTCACTAACTACTTTGCAGCAACG
AGGGTGAAGCTGGAAATGATCAGGACAATGGCGAGGGCCCGTAAGTACAGCCATTCAATGCAGACTAGTT
GCTAACTAATCTGTGACTAGTTCAAGTGGTCCGTACGCCGTGCATACCCCTGTGACTGGTAGGAATTTGA
GCAAGCCTGTCTTGCCGCGCGATGAGAAAGGAAAGGCAAGTTACATTCAGCCCCGTACCTAGGATCAGTG
CTAATTTATAACCTCTAGCCACTCTTTATGCAGATCCGCCGTGAGGGTAGCAAGGCAGCTAAATCAGCTG
GTGAGAAAGGAACCATACCCTGCAAGACCTGTCGCAACGCAAAGGGCAAAGGTAAGCTATCCAAGCTAGT
TTGGGACTAGATTCTAACTAGTCTCAGCACCGTGTGGTTCAAAGCCATATTGCGAGTTTTGGCGCTTTTT
CTCATCGATTGACGAGGCAAAGGGAGCGAGTATGCAACCTCGTAAGTCAGACTCAGACAAAGACCAACTA
GTTATTGACCAGTCATCTAGAAGGCTCTGTTGTGGATCTTGAGGCCCTGGAGAGTTCCTCCAACAATCCG
GAGACAAGCAAGTCCTCGTCGGACTAGTCACTAACTAGACTCTAACTAGTTGCAGACATGGATAATGCAA
AAGAGACAAGCAATGAAGAAAGTGGTAAGACATTTCTCCTTTGTGGTTCTGGACTAGTCTTTGACTAGTC
ACAGTCTTAAACAAGGAAAATGAGCATGAAAATGAGGAGGAAAAGGCTGCTGAGCCCGAGGAAGTGCAGG
GTGATGGCAGACATGGTAGGTTAATACCTTGTTAGTTATTGCTAGTCACTGACTAGTCAATAACTAGTCT
CTGAACACCTTGCAATCACTCCGTTTGCGCAGCTGAACAGTGGTGAGGATAATAGTAGTAAGTTATTCTA
GCTTCAGAGTTATAGGAGACTAGATACTAACTAGTATTAGTTGCAACTAACCTGGATCTCAGAGACTTTG
GCCTCAATCTAGAATCTATCTAGTTGTCAACTAGACTGTGGTATCATTGTCTTTTATTTTCCTAGTCCTG
GAACTAGCTTCTAACTAGTCTCCCTAATATGTGGCTGTCTTGTTTTTTTTTTTTGTTTCCCTACCCGGAT
ATCTAGTCCCCTTCTAGGTTCTGTTAACCTCTCGGGCTCTGATTTAGTTTAACGCAAACCTGAGATTAGT
TTCTAACTAGTCTCTAGGTTTTCTATCCACCTTTAATTGTAATAATAAATACAAGCAACGTTTATACGTC
AAAAGCATTTATAAACTTTTACCCTAAAGTAGCTTGCTTGTGTGTTTAGTTTATAATTAGTCTCTTATTA
ATTTGATGTAGGTAAGCCCGCCACAAATATATATTTTTAACAAGATACCGTGGAAAAACTTCGTGCTATC
ACAAAACAGTATACAAAAAATAAGCTCGCTTGAGACCACGAA
Features (pLannotate 1.2.2; 7 found; start..end, strand, type, name):
    110..214     +  promoter       AmpR promoter: bla
    205..285     -  CDS            int (fragment): INT2_ECOLX - Protein inferred from homology: Swiss-Prot protein existence level 3. Putative integrase believed to be involved in the insertion of antibiotic resistance genes into plasmids and transposons. From Escherichia coli.
    373..429     +  CDS            GmR (fragment): gentamycin acetyltransferase; aacC1; confers resistance to gentamycin
    436..1224    +  CDS            aadA: S3AD_ECOLX - Experimental evidence at protein level: Swiss-Prot protein existence level 1. Mediates bacterial resistance to the antibiotics streptomycin and spectinomycin. From Escherichia coli.
   1398..1986    +  rep_origin     ori: high-copy-number ColE1/pMB1/pBR322/pUC origin of replication
   2169..2218    +  CDS            lacI (fragment): lac repressor; lacI; The lac repressor binds to the lac operator to inhibit transcription in E. coli. This inhibition can be relieved by adding lactose or isopropyl-β-D-thiogalactopyranoside (IPTG).
   2240..4856    -  rep_origin     AMA1 (fragment): replication origin from Aspergillus nidulans (Aleksenko and Clutterbuck, 1996)
