[The description below was written by a language model from this plasmid's Addgene catalogue record and pLannotate feature annotations shown in this document.]
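Description:
pFTK088 is a level 0 (LVL0) part plasmid from the Fungal Modular Cloning ToolKit, a set of standardised parts for assembling genetic constructs for filamentous fungi. It is built on the pICH41331 MoClo entry backbone and is catalogued as a bacterial/yeast expression and synthetic biology vector, although it carries no expression cassette of its own and serves as a donor of a single reusable part. The sequenced plasmid is 4,872 nt. In E. coli it is maintained at high copy through a ColE1/pUC-type origin and selected with spectinomycin, conferred by the aadA aminoglycoside adenylyltransferase gene, with an AmpR (bla) promoter annotated upstream. The short integrase, gentamicin acetyltransferase and lacI fragments flagged in the annotation are most likely non-functional remnants of the resistance cassette's integron origin and of the backbone's cloning region.

The payload is a shortened version of AMA1, annotated as a roughly 2.6 kb fragment of the Aspergillus nidulans replication origin, which makes up more than half of the plasmid. AMA1 allows plasmids to replicate autonomously in Aspergillus, Penicillium and related filamentous fungi, so that constructs can be kept episomally rather than integrated into the genome. As a level 0 part, the AMA1 module is meant to be combined with other toolkit parts in higher-level modular assemblies, giving the resulting vectors fungal replication capability. The record lists the cloning method only as restriction enzyme based and does not state the flanking sites or overhangs, and no fungal selection marker is annotated on this plasmid.
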