Addgene plasmid #171360: pFTK088
Purpose: AMA1 sequence as Part Plasmid Entry Vector (LVL0) from the Fungal Modular Cloning ToolKit.
Depositing lab: Arnold Driessen. Depositing organization: University of Groningen. Publication: Modular Synthetic Biology Toolkit for Filamentous Fungi. Mozsik L, Pohl C, Meyer V, Bovenberg RAL, Nygard Y, Driessen AJM. ACS Synth Biol. 2021 Nov 2. doi: 10.1021/acssynbio.1c00260. PubMed 34726388.
Backbone
  Vector backbone: pICH41331
  Vector type: Bacterial Expression, Yeast Expression, Synthetic Biology
Growth in bacteria
  Bacterial resistance: Spectinomycin, 50 μg/mL
  Growth temperature: 37°C
  Growth strain: DH5alpha
  Copy number: High Copy
Gene/Insert
  Gene/Insert name: AMA1 sequence (short), entry vector providing fungal replication
  Species: Penicillium, Aspergillus, or other fungal sources
  Mutation: n/a
  Cloning method: Restriction Enzyme; 5′ cloning site Unknown (unknown if destroyed)
Terms and licenses: Academic/Nonprofit Terms; Industry Terms: Not Available to Industry
How to cite: pFTK088 was a gift from Arnold Driessen (Addgene plasmid # 171360 ; http://n2t.net/addgene:171360 ; RRID:Addgene_171360)
